Addgene plasmid #202782: His-ATG3-H262A
Purpose: ATG3 mutant overexpression in E.Coli. 6His-TEVsite-ATG3-H262A-stop
Depositing lab: James Hurley. Depositing organization: University of California, Berkeley. Publication: Three-step docking by WIPI2, ATG16L1, and ATG3 delivers LC3 to the phagophore. Rao S, Skulsuppaisarn M, Strong LM, Ren X, Lazarou M, Hurley JH, Hummer G. Sci Adv. 2024 Feb 9;10(6):eadj8027. doi: 10.1126/sciadv.adj8027. Epub 2024 Feb 7. PubMed 38324698.
Backbone
  Vector backbone: 2BT
  Vector type: Bacterial Expression
Growth in bacteria
  Bacterial resistance: Ampicillin, 100 μg/mL
  Growth temperature: 37°C
  Growth strain: DH5alpha
  Copy number: Low Copy
Gene/Insert
  Gene/Insert name: ATG3
  Species: H. sapiens (human)
  Mutation: H262A
  Entrez Gene: ATG3 (a.k.a. APG3, APG3-LIKE, APG3L, PC3-96, hApg3)
  Tag / fusion protein: 6xHis, TEV (N terminal on insert)
  Cloning method: Ligation Independent Cloning
Terms and licenses: Academic/Nonprofit Terms; Industry Terms: Not Available to Industry
How to cite: His-ATG3-H262A was a gift from James Hurley (Addgene plasmid # 202782 ; http://n2t.net/addgene:202782 ; RRID:Addgene_202782)
