[The description below was written by a language model from this plasmid's Addgene catalogue record and pLannotate feature annotations shown in this document.]
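Description:
His-ATG3-H262A is a bacterial expression plasmid built on the 2BT backbone, a pBR322-derived T7 expression vector designed for ligation independent cloning. It is propagated in E. coli under ampicillin selection through the β-lactamase gene and its own promoter. It replicates from a ColE1/pMB1-type origin accompanied by the bom mobility region and the rop gene, whose product restrains copy number, in keeping with the catalogue's low-copy designation. The feature table also shows two fragments of the tetracycline efflux gene and the tet promoter flanking the expression cassette. These appear to be remnants of the pBR322 tet gene, interrupted by the cassette, so tetracycline resistance should not be expected.

The payload is the human ATG3 coding sequence carrying the H262A substitution, placed downstream of a T7 promoter and the phage T7 gene 10 ribosome binding site and followed by a T7 terminator. Transcription therefore depends on a host that supplies T7 RNA polymerase. The open reading frame begins with a 6xHis affinity tag and a TEV protease recognition site, so the protein can be captured on metal-affinity resin and the tag then cleaved off. The insert ends in a stop codon, so the short gene 10-derived fragment annotated downstream of ATG3 is most likely untranslated vector sequence rather than part of the product.

ATG3 is the E2-like enzyme that transfers ATG8-family proteins such as LC3 onto phosphatidylethanolamine during autophagosome formation. The stated purpose is overexpression of this mutant in E. coli. The associated work concerns how WIPI2, ATG16L1 and ATG3 deliver LC3 to the phagophore, but the record does not state the functional effect of the H262A change.
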