Features (pLannotate 1.2.2; 16 found; start..end, strand, type, name):
    604..1504    -  CDS            TcR (fragment): tetracycline efflux protein; tet; confers resistance to tetracycline
   1526..1544    +  promoter       T7 promoter: promoter for bacteriophage T7 RNA polymerase
   1633..1655    +  RBS            RBS: efficient ribosome binding site from bacteriophage T7 gene 10 (Olins and Rangwala, 1989)
   1675..1692    +  CDS            6xHis: 6xHis affinity tag
   1693..1709    +  CDS            TEV site (fragment): tobacco etch virus (TEV) protease recognition and cleavage site
   1720..2661    +  CDS            ATG3: ATG3_HUMAN - Also known as APG3, APG3L. Experimental evidence at protein level: Swiss-Prot protein existence level 1. E2 conjugating enzyme required for the cytoplasm to vacuole transport (Cvt), autophagy, and mitochondrial homeostasis. Responsible for the E2-like covalent binding of phosphatidylethanolamine to the C- terminal Gly of ATG8-like proteins (GABARAP, GABARAPL1, GABARAPL2 or MAP1LC3A). The ATG12-ATG5 conjugate plays a role of an E3 and promotes the transfer of ATG8-like proteins from ATG3 to phosphatidylethanolamine (PE). This step is required for the membrane association of ATG8-li
   2750..2799    +  CDS            SET1 (fragment): solubility-enhancement tag derived from T7 phage gene 10B
   2807..2854    +  terminator     T7 terminator: transcription terminator for bacteriophage T7 RNA polymerase
   2880..3172    -  CDS            TcR (fragment): tetracycline efflux protein; tet; confers resistance to tetracycline
   3220..3248    -  promoter       tet promoter: E. coli promoter for tetracycline efflux protein gene
   3361..3465    +  promoter       AmpR promoter: bla
   3466..4326    +  CDS            AmpR: β-lactamase; bla; confers resistance to ampicillin, carbenicillin, and related antibiotics
   4497..5085    +  rep_origin     ori: high-copy-number ColE1/pMB1/pBR322/pUC origin of replication
   5271..5410    -  misc_feature   bom: basis of mobility region from pBR322
   5512..5703    -  CDS            rop: Rop protein, which maintains plasmids at low copy number; rop
   5720..362     +  CDS            YPB1_ECOLX (across the origin): Protein predicted: Swiss-Prot protein existence level 4. From Escherichia coli.
>Addgene plasmid #202782 | His-ATG3-H262A | addgene full sequence | sequence record 401480 | Addgene NGS Result
GGGTAATGATACCGATGAAACGAGAGAGGATGCTCACGATACGGGTTACTGATGATGAACATGCCCGGTT
ACTGGAACGTTGTGAGGGTAAACAACTGGCGGTATGGATGCGGCGGGACCAGAGAAAAATCACTCAGGGT
CAATGCCAGCGCTTCGTTAATACAGATGTAGGTGTTCCACAGGGTAGCCAGCAGCATCCTGCGATGCAGA
TCCGGAACATAATGGTGCAGGGCGCTGACTTCCGCGTTTCCAGACTTTACGAAACACGGAAACCGAAGAC
CATTCATGTTGTTGCTCAGGTCGCAGACGTTTTGCAGCAGCAGTCGCTTCACGTTCGCTCGCGTATCGGT
GATTCATTCTGCTAACCAGTAAGGCAACCCCGCCAGCCTAGCCGGGTCCTCAACGACAGGAGCACGATCA
TGCGCACCCGTGGCCAGGACCCAACGCTGCCCGAGATGCGCCGCGTGCGGCTGCTGGAGATGGCGGACGC
GATGGATATGTTCTGCCAAGGGTTGGTTTGCGCATTCACAGTTCTCCGCAAGAATTGATTGGCTCCAATT
CTTGGAGTGGTGAATCCGTTAGCGAGGTGCCGCCGGCTTCCATTCAGGTCGAGGTGGCCCGGCTCCATGC
ACCGCGACGCAACGCGGGGAGGCAGACAAGGTATAGGGCGGCGCCTACAATCCATGCCAACCCGTTCCAT
GTGCTCGCCGAGGCGGCATAAATCGCCGTGACGATCAGCGGTCCAATGATCGAAGTTAGGCTGGTAAGAG
CCGCGAGCGATCCTTGAAGCTGTCCCTGATGGTCGTCATCTACCTGCCTGGACAGCATGGCCTGCAACGC
GGGCATCCCGATGCCGCCGGAAGCGAGAAGAATCATAATGGGGAAGGCCATCCAGCCTCGCGTCGCGAAC
GCCAGCAAGACGTAGCCCAGCGCGTCGGCCGCCATGCCGGCGATAATGGCCTGCTTCTCGCCGAAACGTT
TGGTGGCGGGACCAGTGACGAAGGCTTGAGCGAGGGCGTGCAAGATTCCGAATACCGCAAGCGACAGGCC
GATCATCGTCGCGCTCCAGCGAAAGCGGTCCTCGCCGAAAATGACCCAGAGCGCTGCCGGCACCTGTCCT
ACGAGTTGCATGATAAAGAAGACAGTCATAAGTGCGGCGACGATAGTCATGCCCCGCGCCCACCGGAAGG
AGCTGACTGGGTTGAAGGCTCTCAAGGGCATCGGTCGACGCTCTCCCTTATGCGACTCCTGCATTAGGAA
GCAGCCCAGTAGTAGGTTGAGGCCGTTGAGCACCGCCGCCGCAAGGAATGGTGCATGCAAGGAGATGGCG
CCCAACAGTCCCCCGGCCACGGGGCCTGCCACCATACCCACGCCGAAACAAGCGCTCATGAGCCCGAAGT
GGCGAGCCCGATCTTCCCCATCGGTGATGTCGGCGATATAGGCGCCAGCAACCGCACCTGTGGCGCCGGT
GATGCCGGCCACGATGCGTCCGGCGTAGAGGATCGAGATCTCGATCCCGCGAAATTAATACGACTCACTA
TAGGGAGACCACAACGGTTTCCCTCTAGTGCCGGCTCCGGAGAGCTCTTTAATTAAGCGGCCGCCCTGCA
GGACTCGAGTTCTAGAAATAATTTTGTTTAACTTTAAGAAGGAGATATACATATGAAATCTTCTCACCAT
CACCATCACCATGAAAACCTGTACTTCCAATCCAATGCAATGCAGAATGTGATTAATACTGTGAAGGGAA
AGGCACTGGAAGTGGCTGAGTACCTGACCCCGGTCCTCAAGGAATCAAAGTTTAAGGAAACAGGTGTAAT
TACCCCAGAAGAGTTTGTGGCAGCTGGAGATCACCTAGTCCACCACTGTCCAACATGGCAATGGGCTACA
GGGGAAGAATTGAAAGTGAAGGCATACCTACCAACAGGCAAACAATTTTTGGTAACCAAAAATGTGCCGT
GCTATAAGCGGTGCAAACAGATGGAATATTCAGATGAATTGGAAGCTATCATTGAAGAAGATGATGGTGA
TGGCGGATGGGTAGATACATATCACAACACAGGTATTACAGGAATAACGGAAGCCGTTAAAGAGATCACA
CTGGAAAATAAGGACAATATAAGGCTTCAAGATTGCTCAGCACTATGTGAAGAGGAAGAAGATGAAGATG
AAGGAGAAGCTGCAGATATGGAAGAATATGAAGAGAGTGGATTGTTGGAAACAGATGAGGCTACCCTAGA
TACAAGGAAAATAGTAGAAGCTTGTAAAGCCAAAACTGATGCTGGCGGTGAAGATGCTATTTTGCAAACC
AGAACTTATGACCTTTACATCACTTATGATAAATATTACCAGACTCCACGATTATGGTTGTTTGGCTATG
ATGAGCAACGGCAGCCTTTAACAGTTGAGCACATGTATGAAGACATCAGTCAGGATCATGTGAAGAAAAC
AGTGACCATTGAAAATCACCCTCATCTGCCACCACCTCCCATGTGTTCAGTTGCGCCATGCAGGCATGCT
GAGGTGATGAAGAAAATCATTGAGACTGTTGCAGAAGGAGGGGGAGAACTTGGAGTTCATATGTATCTTC
TTATTTTCTTGAAATTTGTACAAGCTGTCATTCCAACAATAGAATATGACTACACAAGACACTTCACAAT
GTAATAATAACATTGGAAGTGGATAACGGATCCGCGATCGCGGCGCGCCACCTGGTGGCCGGCCGGTACC
ACGCGTGCGCGCTGATCCGGCTGCTAACAAAGCCCGAAAGGAAGCTGAGTTGGCTGCTGCCACCGCTGAG
CAATAACTAGCATAACCCCTTGGGGCCTCTAAACGGGTCTTGAGGGGTTTTTTGCTGAAAGGAGGAACTA
TATCCGGATATCCACAGGACGGGTGTGGTCGCCATGATCGCGTAGTCGATAGTGGCTCCAAGTAGCGAAG
CGAGCAGGACTGGGCGGCGGCCAAAGCGGTCGGACAGTGCTCCGAGAACGGGTGCGCATAGAAATTGCAT
CAACGCATATAGCGCTAGCAGCACGCCATAGTGACTGGCGATGCTGTCGGAATGGACGATATCCCGCAAG
AGGCCCGGCAGTACCGGCATAACCAAGCCTATGCCTACAGCATCCAGGGTGACGGTGCCGAGGATGACGA
TGAGCGCATTGTTAGATTTCATACACGGTGCCTGACTGCGTTAGCAATTTAACTGTGATAAACTACCGCA
TTAAAGCTTATCGATGATAAGCTGTCAAACATGAGAATTCTTGAAGACGAAAGGGCCTCGTGATACGCCT
ATTTTTATAGGTTAATGTCATGATAATAATGGTTTCTTAGACGTCAGGTGGCACTTTTCGGGGAAATGTG
CGCGGAACCCCTATTTGTTTATTTTTCTAAATACATTCAAATATGTATCCGCTCATGAGACAATAACCCT
GATAAATGCTTCAATAACATTGAAAAAGGAAGAGTATGAGTATTCAACATTTCCGTGTCGCCCTTATTCC
CTTTTTTGCGGCATTTTGCCTTCCTGTTTTTGCTCACCCAGAAACGCTGGTGAAAGTAAAAGATGCTGAA
GATCAGTTGGGTGCACGAGTGGGTTACATCGAACTGGATCTCAACAGCGGTAAGATCCTTGAGAGTTTTC
GCCCCGAAGAACGTTTTCCAATGATGAGCACTTTTAAAGTTCTGCTATGTGGCGCGGTATTATCCCGTGT
TGACGCCGGGCAAGAGCAACTCGGTCGCCGCATACACTATTCTCAGAATGACTTGGTTGAGTACTCACCA
GTCACAGAAAAGCATCTTACGGATGGCATGACAGTAAGAGAATTATGCAGTGCTGCCATAACCATGAGTG
ATAACACTGCGGCCAACTTACTTCTGACAACGATCGGAGGACCGAAGGAGCTAACCGCTTTTTTGCACAA
CATGGGGGATCATGTAACTCGCCTTGATCGTTGGGAACCGGAGCTGAATGAAGCCATACCAAACGACGAG
CGTGACACCACGATGCCTGCAGCAATGGCAACAACGTTGCGCAAACTATTAACTGGCGAACTACTTACTC
TAGCTTCCCGGCAACAATTAATAGACTGGATGGAGGCGGATAAAGTTGCAGGACCACTTCTGCGCTCGGC
CCTTCCGGCTGGCTGGTTTATTGCTGATAAATCTGGAGCCGGTGAGCGTGGGTCTCGCGGTATCATTGCA
GCACTGGGGCCAGATGGTAAGCCCTCCCGTATCGTAGTTATCTACACGACGGGGAGTCAGGCAACTATGG
ATGAACGAAATAGACAGATCGCTGAGATAGGTGCCTCACTGATTAAGCATTGGTAACTGTCAGACCAAGT
TTACTCATATATACTTTAGATTGATTTAAAACTTCATTTTTAATTTAAAAGGATCTAGGTGAAGATCCTT
TTTGATAATCTCATGACCAAAATCCCTTAACGTGAGTTTTCGTTCCACTGAGCGTCAGACCCCGTAGAAA
AGATCAAAGGATCTTCTTGAGATCCTTTTTTTCTGCGCGTAATCTGCTGCTTGCAAACAAAAAAACCACC
GCTACCAGCGGTGGTTTGTTTGCCGGATCAAGAGCTACCAACTCTTTTTCCGAAGGTAACTGGCTTCAGC
AGAGCGCAGATACCAAATACTGTCCTTCTAGTGTAGCCGTAGTTAGGCCACCACTTCAAGAACTCTGTAG
CACCGCCTACATACCTCGCTCTGCTAATCCTGTTACCAGTGGCTGCTGCCAGTGGCGATAAGTCGTGTCT
TACCGGGTTGGACTCAAGACGATAGTTACCGGATAAGGCGCAGCGGTCGGGCTGAACGGGGGGTTCGTGC
ACACAGCCCAGCTTGGAGCGAACGACCTACACCGAACTGAGATACCTACAGCGTGAGCTATGAGAAAGCG
CCACGCTTCCCGAAGGGAGAAAGGCGGACAGGTATCCGGTAAGCGGCAGGGTCGGAACAGGAGAGCGCAC
GAGGGAGCTTCCAGGGGGAAACGCCTGGTATCTTTATAGTCCTGTCGGGTTTCGCCACCTCTGACTTGAG
CGTCGATTTTTGTGATGCTCGTCAGGGGGGCGGAGCCTATGGAAAAACGCCAGCAACGCGGCCTTTTTAC
GGTTCCTGGCCTTTTGCTGGCCTTTTGCTCACATGTTCTTTCCTGCGTTATCCCCTGATTCTGTGGATAA
CCGTATTACCGCCTTTGAGTGAGCTGATACCGCTCGCCGCAGCCGAACGACCGAGCGCAGCGAGTCAGTG
AGCGAGGAAGCGGAAGAGCGCCTGATGCGGTATTTTCTCCTTACGCATCTGTGCGGTATTTCACACCGCA
ATGGTGCACTCTCAGTACAATCTGCTCTGATGCCGCATAGTTAAGCCAGTATACACTCCGCTATCGCTAC
GTGACTGGGTCATGGCTGCGCCCCGACACCCGCCAACACCCGCTGACGCGCCCTGACGGGCTTGTCTGCT
CCCGGCATCCGCTTACAGACAAGCTGTGACCGTCTCCGGGAGCTGCATGTGTCAGAGGTTTTCACCGTCA
TCACCGAAACGCGCGAGGCAGCTGCGGTAAAGCTCATCAGCGTGGTCGTGAAGCGATTCACAGATGTCTG
CCTGTTCATCCGCGTCCAGCTCGTTGAGTTTCTCCAGAAGCGTTAATGTCTGGCTTCTGATAAAGCGGGC
CATGTTAAGGGCGGTTTTTTCCTGTTTGGTCACTGATGCCTCCGTGTAAGGGGGATTTCTGTTCATGG
