>Addgene plasmid #202782 | His-ATG3-H262A | depositor partial sequence | sequence record 396331 | ATG3-H262A (LIC insertion)
ATGCAGAATGTGATTAATACTGTGAAGGGAAAGGCACTGGAAGTGGCTGAGTACCTGACCCCGGTCCTCA
AGGAATCAAAGTTTAAGGAAACAGGTGTAATTACCCCAGAAGAGTTTGTGGCAGCTGGAGATCACCTAGT
CCACCACTGTCCAACATGGCAATGGGCTACAGGGGAAGAATTGAAAGTGAAGGCATACCTACCAACAGGC
AAACAATTTTTGGTAACCAAAAATGTGCCGTGCTATAAGCGGTGCAAACAGATGGAATATTCAGATGAAT
TGGAAGCTATCATTGAAGAAGATGATGGTGATGGCGGATGGGTAGATACATATCACAACACAGGTATTAC
AGGAATAACGGAAGCCGTTAAAGAGATCACACTGGAAAATAAGGACAATATAAGGCTTCAAGATTGCTCA
GCACTATGTGAAGAGGAAGAAGATGAAGATGAAGGAGAAGCTGCAGATATGGAAGAATATGAAGAGAGTG
GATTGTTGGAAACAGATGAGGCTACCCTAGATACAAGGAAAATAGTAGAAGCTTGTAAAGCCAAAACTGA
TGCTGGCGGTGAAGATGCTATTTTGCAAACCAGAACTTATGACCTTTACATCACTTATGATAAATATTAC
CAGACTCCACGATTATGGTTGTTTGGCTATGATGAGCAACGGCAGCCTTTAACAGTTGAGCACATGTATG
AAGACATCAGTCAGGATCATGTGAAGAAAACAGTGACCATTGAAAATCACCCTCATCTGCCACCACCTCC
CATGTGTTCAGTTGCGCCATGCAGGCATGCTGAGGTGATGAAGAAAATCATTGAGACTGTTGCAGAAGGA
GGGGGAGAACTTGGAGTTCATATGTATCTTCTTATTTTCTTGAAATTTGTACAAGCTGTCATTCCAACAA
TAGAATATGACTACACAAGACACTTCACAATGTAA
